Addgene plasmid #73522: pEGFP-ninein coiled-coil 2
Purpose: Encodes the second coiled-coil domain of mouse ninein with an EGFP tag at its N-terminus
Depositing lab: Michel Bornens. Depositing organization: Institut Curie. Publication: Microtubule nucleation and anchoring at the centrosome are independent processes linked by ninein function. Delgehyr N, Sillibourne J, Bornens M. J Cell Sci. 2005 Apr 15;118(Pt 8):1565-75. Epub 2005 Mar 22. 10.1242/jcs.02302 PubMed 15784680.
Backbone
  Vector backbone: pEGFP
  Backbone manufacturer: Clontech
  Vector type: Mammalian Expression
  Selectable markers: Neomycin (select with G418)
Growth in bacteria
  Bacterial resistance: Kanamycin, 50 μg/mL
  Growth temperature: 37°C
  Growth strain: DH5alpha
  Copy number: High Copy
Gene/Insert
  Gene/Insert name: ninein coiled-coil 2
  Species: M. musculus (mouse)
  Entrez Gene: Nin (a.k.a. 3110068G20Rik, AI385615, AU024711, mKIAA1565)
  Promoter: CMV
  Tag / fusion protein: EGFP tag (N terminal on insert)
  Cloning method: Unknown
  Sequencing primers: 5′ EGFP 3' Fw
Resource information
  A portion of this plasmid was derived from a plasmid made by: Cloned by Nathalie DELGEHYR
Terms and licenses: Academic/Nonprofit Terms; Industry Terms: Not Available to Industry
Depositor comments: This plasmid encodes Ninein amino acids 832 - 1877 compared to reference sequence AY515727.1 plus an additional 15 amino acids from the MCS. Depositor states that the extra 15 amino acids do not affect plasmid function.
How to cite: pEGFP-ninein coiled-coil 2 was a gift from Michel Bornens (Addgene plasmid # 73522 ; http://n2t.net/addgene:73522 ; RRID:Addgene_73522)
