[The description below was written by a language model from this plasmid's Addgene catalogue record.]
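Description:
pEGFP-ninein coiled-coil 2 is a mammalian expression plasmid built on the Clontech pEGFP backbone. It is maintained in E. coli as a high-copy plasmid under kanamycin selection, and it carries a neomycin resistance marker so that transfected mammalian cells can be selected with G418. In pEGFP-type vectors a single resistance gene usually provides both selections. No feature table accompanies this record, so the origin of replication and polyadenylation signals are not documented here.

The insert is a fragment of mouse ninein (Nin) covering the protein's second coiled-coil domain, given as amino acids 832 to 1877 of the depositor's reference sequence. It is expressed from the CMV promoter, a strong constitutive promoter in most mammalian cell lines. EGFP is fused to the N-terminus of the fragment, so the product can be followed directly by fluorescence. The encoded protein also carries 15 extra amino acids derived from the multiple cloning site, which the depositor states do not affect function. The cloning method is not recorded.

Ninein is a centrosomal protein, and the associated publication examines its role in linking microtubule nucleation and anchoring at the centrosome. A tagged single-domain fragment such as this one lends itself to domain-mapping experiments: expressing it in cultured cells, checking where it localises, and testing whether its overexpression alters centrosome or microtubule organisation. The record states only what the plasmid encodes and does not specify particular assays.
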