>Addgene plasmid #73522 | pEGFP-ninein coiled-coil 2 | addgene partial sequence | sequence record 145862 | SV40pA-R 5'-GAAATTTGTGATGCTATTGC-3'
CTGCATAACAGTTAACAACAACAATTGCATTCATTTTATGTTTCAGGTTCAGGGGGAGGTGTGGGAGGTT
TTTTAAAGCAAGTAAAACCTCTACAAATGTGGTATGGCTGATTATGATCAGTTATCTAGATCCGGTGGAT
CCCGGGCCCGCGGTACCGTCGACTGCAGAATTCTTTGGTGGGAAGGAGGTTGGATTCCAGTTGACGGACC
TTCTCCCGGGAGTGGGTGAGATCTGCTTGGGTATTCTGTACCACAGTCTGGAGTCTCTTGCTTTCTTGAC
AAAGCAGCTGTGGTTCCTCATTCATCAGATGGTCCAGTTTGTCCCAGGACAGCCTTCTCTGCTGGCCCCG
GAGCCCTGAGAGATGGGGAGCTGTTTCCGAGACCCAGTCCTTATCAATGGCATTCTGAAGCTGTCTGTGT
AATGACATCACTTCCTGCTTTAGCGCCTCCTTTTCCTGTCGAGTCACTTGGAGATCTGATTCAATCTCAG
CCATCTGAAGGTTGACATTCTGCAGGACATCTTCTAAGTTCTGAACCTTTGCCTGCGACACTGCCAGCTG
TGACTTCAGGCTCTCACTCTGCTCTTCCCAGGCGGTCTGCTCCTGCTTCATTGTAGCAATTCTGTGCTCT
AAGAGGCTTGACTCTGCCAGCTTATCTGCACAGCTCTTTAACTCTTCACTCAGAACTTCTTTTTCCTTCA
GCAGTTTTTCATTGTAGCTTAGAATGCTAGACATTTTTTGCTGGAAGTCAGAGAGGTCAGGACATCTGTG
CAGTTGCTTCAGTCTCTCCAGTTCATCTTTGAGAAGGAGGTTTTCCTGCTCCATGACGTGAGTCTGCAG
