>Addgene plasmid #73522 | pEGFP-ninein coiled-coil 2 | addgene partial sequence | sequence record 146816 | EGFP-C 5'-CATGGTCCTGCTGGAGTTCGTG-3'
GACGAGCTGTCAGTACTCAGATCTCGAGGTTCGCCACCGCCAGGAGCTGAGGGACCTCTTGGACCAGCAC
CTGGAGGAAAGGTCTCAGTGGGAGTTTGAGAAGGATGAGCTTACACAAGAGTGCACAGATGCCCAGGAGC
AGCTGAAGGAGGCGCTCCAGAGGGAGAGGGCGACCGCTGCGGCCATGAAGCAGGAACAGGAGATACTGGA
GAGGACATACAAGGACCGTTTGAATATCCTGAGCACGGAAAGAGAGCAGCTGCTGCAAGACCTGAAAGAC
CTACAGAACGCATCTGAGAGCCAGCATGGCCTCCTGTCTGGCCAGATACTTGAGCTGAAGAGAAGTCAGG
AGAGAGAACTGAGGGACCAAGGGCAGGCGCTATGCCAGACGGGGGTCTCTGAGCAGCTGGCCAGCCAGCA
GCTCGAAAGGCTCCGGGTTGAGCATGAGCAAGAGAGGCGAGAAATGACGGGCAAGCTTGCCGCCCTGGAG
AGCGCCCACAGAGCAAGCCTTGAGAGAGCAGATCAAGAGAAGGCGGAGATGAGCACAGAAATCTGCAGGC
TTCAGAATACAGTCAAGGACATGCAGCAGGCAGCATCTCTCTTGATGCTTCAGGGTGGCTGCCAGGCAAC
GGCAGGGGAGGAGGCAGAAGGAGATGGAGCCATGTCCCTGCTTCAGCAAGGCGAGCAGCTATTGGAAGAA
AACGGAGATGTCCTCATCAGCCTGCAGAGAGCTCACGAGCATGCAGTGAAGGAAAATGCAAAGATGGCTA
CTGAAA
